>Addgene plasmid #122690 | pET28a-PKM2-WT | addgene full sequence | sequence record 238811 | Addgene NGS Result
CTGGTGCCGCGCGGCAGCCATATGTCGAAGCCCCATAGTGAAGCCGGGACTGCCTTCATTCAGACCCAGC
AGCTGCACGCAGCCATGGCTGACACATTCCTGGAGCACATGTGCCGCCTGGACATTGATTCACCACCCAT
CACAGCCCGGAACACTGGCATCATCTGTACCATTGGCCCAGCTTCCCGATCAGTGGAGACGTTGAAGGAG
ATGATTAAGTCTGGAATGAATGTGGCTCGTCTGAACTTCTCTCATGGAACTCATGAGTACCATGCGGAGA
CCATCAAGAATGTGCGCACAGCCACGGAAAGCTTTGCTTCTGACCCCATCCTCTACCGGCCCGTTGCTGT
GGCTCTAGACACTAAAGGACCTGAGATCCGAACTGGGCTCATCAAGGGCAGCGGCACTGCAGAGGTGGAG
CTGAAGAAGGGAGCCACTCTCAAAATCACGCTGGATAACGCCTACATGGAAAAGTGTGACGAGAACATCC
TGTGGCTGGACTACAAGAACATCTGCAAGGTGGTGGAAGTGGGCAGCAAGATCTACGTGGATGATGGGCT
TATTTCTCTCCAGGTGAAGCAGAAAGGTGCCGACTTCCTGGTGACGGAGGTGGAAAATGGTGGCTCCTTG
GGCAGCAAGAAGGGTGTGAACCTTCCTGGGGCTGCTGTGGACTTGCCTGCTGTGTCGGAGAAGGACATCC
AGGATCTGAAGTTTGGGGTCGAGCAGGATGTTGATATGGTGTTTGCGTCATTCATCCGCAAGGCATCTGA
TGTCCATGAAGTTAGGAAGGTCCTGGGAGAGAAGGGAAAGAACATCAAGATTATCAGCAAAATCGAGAAT
CATGAGGGGGTTCGGAGGTTTGATGAAATCCTGGAGGCCAGTGATGGGATCATGGTGGCTCGTGGTGATC
TAGGCATTGAGATTCCTGCAGAGAAGGTCTTCCTTGCTCAGAAGATGATGATTGGACGGTGCAACCGAGC
TGGGAAGCCTGTCATCTGTGCTACTCAGATGCTGGAGAGCATGATCAAGAAGCCCCGCCCCACTCGGGCT
GAAGGCAGTGATGTGGCCAATGCAGTCCTGGATGGAGCCGACTGCATCATGCTGTCTGGAGAAACAGCCA
AAGGGGACTATCCTCTGGAGGCTGTGCGCATGCAGCACCTGATTGCCCGTGAGGCAGAGGCTGCCATCTA
CCACTTGCAATTATTTGAGGAACTCCGCCGCCTGGCGCCCATTACCAGCGACCCCACAGAAGCCACCGCC
GTGGGTGCCGTGGAGGCCTCCTTCAAGTGCTGCAGTGGGGCCATAATCGTCCTCACCAAGTCTGGCAGGT
CTGCTCACCAGGTGGCCAGATACCGCCCACGTGCCCCCATCATTGCTGTGACCCGGAATCCCCAGACAGC
TCGTCAGGCCCACCTGTACCGTGGCATCTTCCCTGTGCTGTGCAAGGACCCAGTCCAGGAGGCCTGGGCT
GAGGACGTGGACCTCCGGGTGAACTTTGCCATGAATGTTGGCAAGGCCCGAGGCTTCTTCAAGAAGGGAG
ATGTGGTCATTGTGCTGACCGGATGGCGCCCTGGCTCCGGCTTCACCAACACCATGCGTGTTGTTCCTGT
GCCGTGAGGATCCGAATTCGAGCTCCGTCGACAAGCTTGCGGCCGCACTCGAGCACCACCACCACCACCA
CTGAGATCCGGCTGCTAACAAAGCCCGAAAGGAAGCTGAGTTGGCTGCTGCCACCGCTGAGCAATAACTA
GCATAACCCCTTGGGGCCTCTAAACGGGTCTTGAGGGGTTTTTTGCTGAAAGGAGGAACTATATCCGGAT
TGGCGAATGGG
[124 nt withheld, positions 1832-1955]
C
[91 nt withheld, positions 1957-2047]
A
[49 nt withheld, positions 2049-2097]
CCTTTGACGTTGGAGTCCACGTTCTTT
[37 nt withheld, positions 2125-2161]
ACCCTATCTCGGTCTATTCTTTTGATTTATAAGGGATTTTGCCGATTTCGGCCTATTGGTTAAAAAATGA
GCTGATTTAACAAAAATTTAACGCGAATTTTAACAAAATATTAACGCTTACAATTTAGGTGGCACTTTTC
GGGGAAATGTGCGCGGAACCCCTATTTGTTTATTTTTCTAAATACATTCAAATATGTATCCGCTCATGAA
TTAATTCTTAGAAAAACTCATCGAGCATCAAATGAAACTGCAATTTATTCATATCAGGATTATCAATACC
ATATTTTTGAAAAAGCCGTTTCTGTAATGAAGGAGAAAACTCACCGAGGCAGTTCCATAGGATGGCAAGA
TCCTGGTATCGGTCTGCGATTCCGACTCGTCCAACATCAATACAACCTATTAATTTCCCCTCGTCAAAAA
TAAGGTTATCAAGTGAGAAATCACCATGAGTGACGACTGAATCCGGTGAGAATGGCAAAAGTTTATGCAT
TTCTTTCCAGACTTGTTCAACAGGCCAGCCATTACGCTCGTCATCAAAATCACTCGCATCAACCAAACCG
TTATTCATTCGTGATTGCGCCTGAGCGAGACGAAATACGCGATCGCTGTTAAAAGGACAATTACAAACAG
GAATCGAATGCAACCGGCGCAGGAACACTGCCAGCGCATCAACAATATTTTCACCTGAATCAGGATATTC
TTCTAATACCTGGAATGCTGTTTTCCCGGGGATCGCAGTGGTGAGTAACCATGCATCATCAGGAGTACGG
ATAAAATGCTTGATGGTCGGAAGAGGCATAAATTCCGTCAGCCAGTTTAGTCTGACCATCTCATCTGTAA
CATCATTGGCAACGCTACCTTTGCCATGTTTCAGAAACAACTCTGGCGCATCGGGCTTCCCATACAATCG
ATAGATTGTCGCACCTGATTGCCCGACATTATCGCGAGCCCATTTATACCCATATAAATCAGCATCCATG
TTGGAATTTAATCGCGGCCTAGAGCAAGACGTTTCCCGTTGAATATGGCTCATAACACCCCTTGTATTAC
TGTTTATGTAAGCAGACAGTTTTATTGTTCATGACCAAAATCCCTTAACGTGAGTTTTCGTTCCACTGAG
CGTCAGACCCCGTAGAAAAGATCAAAGGATCTTCTTGAGATCCTTTTTTTCTGCGCGTAATCTGCTGCTT
GCAAACAAAAAAACCACCGCTACCAGCGGTGGTTTGTTTGCCGGATCAAGAGCTACCAACTCTTTTTCCG
AAGGTAACTGGCTTCAGCAGAGCGCAGATACCAAATACTGTCCTTCTAGTGTAGCCGTAGTTAGGCCACC
ACTTCAAGAACTCTGTAGCACCGCCTACATACCTCGCTCTGCTAATCCTGTTACCAGTGGCTGCTGCCAG
TGGCGATAAGTCGTGTCTTACCGGGTTGGACTCAAGACGATAGTTACCGGATAAGGCGCAGCGGTCGGGC
TGAACGGGGGGTTCGTGCACACAGCCCAGCTTGGAGCGAACGACCTACACCGAACTGAGATACCTACAGC
GTGAGCTATGAGAAAGCGCCACGCTTCCCGAAGGGAGAAAGGCGGACAGGTATCCGGTAAGCGGCAGGGT
CGGAACAGGAGAGCGCACGAGGGAGCTTCCAGGGGGAAACGCCTGGTATCTTTATAGTCCTGTCGGGTTT
CGCCACCTCTGACTTGAGCGTCGATTTTTGTGATGCTCGTCAGGGGGGCGGAGCCTATGGAAAAACGCCA
GCAACGCGGCCTTTTTACGGTTCCTGGCCTTTTGCTGGCCTTTTGCTCACATGTTCTTTCCTGCGTTATC
CCCTGATTCTGTGGATAACCGTATTACCGCCTTTGAGTGAGCTGATACCGCTCGCCGCAGCCGAACGACC
GAGCGCAGCGAGTCAGTGAGCGAGGAAGCGGAAGAGCGCCTGATGCGGTATTTTCTCCTTACGCATCTGT
GCGGTATTTCACACCGCAATGGTGCACTCTCAGTACAATCTGCTCTGATGCCGCATAGTTAAGCCAGTAT
ACACTCCGCTATCGCTACGTGACTGGGTCATGGCTGCGCCCCGACACCCGCCAACACCCGCTGACGCGCC
CTGACGGGCTTGTCTGCTCCCGGCATCCGCTTACAGACAAGCTGTGACCGTCTCCGGGAGCTGCATGTGT
CAGAGGTTTTCACCGTCATCACCGAAACGCGCGAGGCAGCTGCGGTAAAGCTCATCAGCGTGGTCGTGAA
GCGATTCACAGATGTCTGCCTGTTCATCCGCGTCCAGCTCGTTGAGTTTCTCCAGAAGCGTTAATGTCTG
GCTTCTGATAAAGCGGGCCATGTTAAGGGCGGTTTTTTCCTGTTTGGTCACTGATGCCTCCGTGTAAGGG
GGATTTCTGTTCATGGGGGTAATGATACCGATGAAACGAGAGAGGATGCTCACGATACGGGTTACTGATG
ATGAACATGCCCGGTTACTGGAACGTTGTGAGGGTAAACAACTGGCGGTATGGATGCGGCGGGACCAGAG
AAAAATCACTCAGGGTCAATGCCAGCGCTTCGTTAATACAGATGTAGGTGTTCCACAGGGTAGCCAGCAG
CATCCTGCGATGCAGATCCGGAACATAATGGTGCAGGGCGCTGACTTCCGCGTTTCCAGACTTTACGAAA
CACGGAAACCGAAGACCATTCATGTTGTTGCTCAGGTCGCAGACGTTTTGCAGCAGCAGTCGCTTCACGT
TCGCTCGCGTATCGGTGATTCATTCTGCTAACCAGTAAGGCAACCCCGCCAGCCTAGCCGGGTCCTCAAC
GACAGGAGCACGATCATGCGCACCCGTGGGGCCGCCATGCCGGCGATAATGGCCTGCTTCTCGCCGAAAC
GTTTGGTGGCGGGACCAGTGACGAAGGCTTGAGCGAGGGCGTGCAAGATTCCGAATACCGCAAGCGACAG
GCCGATCATCGTCGCGCTCCAGCGAAAGCGGTCCTCGCCGAAAATGACCCAGAGCGCTGCCGGCACCTGT
CCTACGAGTTGCATGATAAAGAAGACAGTCATAAGTGCGGCGACGATAGTCATGCCCCGCGCCCACCGGA
AGGAGCTGACTGGGTTGAAGGCTCTCAAGGGCATCGGTCGAGATCCCGGTGCCTAATGAGTGAGCTAACT
TACATTAATTGCGTTGCGCTCACTGCCCGCTTTCCAGTCGGGAAACCTGTCGTGCCAGCTGCATTAATGA
ATCGGCCAACGCGCGGGGAGAGGCGGTTTGCGTATTGGGCGCCAGGGTGGTTTTTCTTTTCACCAGTGAG
ACGGGCAACAGCTGATTGCCCTTCACCGCCTGGCCCTGAGAGAGTTGCAGCAAGCGGTCCACGCTGGTTT
GCCCCAGCAGGCGAAAATCCTGTTTGATGGTGGTTAACGGCGGGATATAACATGAGCTGTCTTCGGTATC
GTCGTATCCCACTACCGAGATATCCGCACCAACGCGCAGCCCGGACTCGGTAATGGCGCGCATTGCGCCC
AGCGCCATCTGATCGTTGGCAACCAGCATCGCAGTGGGAACGATGCCCTCATTCAGCATTTGCATGGTTT
GTTGAAAACCGGACATGGCACTCCAGTCGCCTTCCCGTTCCGCTATCGGCTGAATTTGATTGCGAGTGAG
ATATTTATGCCAGCCAGCCAGACGCAGACGCGCCGAGACAGAACTTAATGGGCCCGCTAACAGCGCGATT
TGCTGGTGACCCAATGCGACCAGATGCTCCACGCCCAGTCGCGTACCGTCTTCATGGGAGAAAATAATAC
TGTTGATGGGTGTCTGGTCAGAGACATCAAGAAATAACGCCGGAACATTAGTGCAGGCAGCTTCCACAGC
AATGGCATCCTGGTCATCCAGCGGATAGTTAATGATCAGCCCACTGACGCGTTGCGCGAGAAGATTGTGC
ACCGCCGCTTTACAGGCTTCGACGCCGCTTCGTTCTACCATCGACACCACCACGCTGGCACCCAGTTGAT
CGGCGCGAGATTTAATCGCCGCGACAATTTGCGACGGCGCGTGCAGGGCCAGACTGGAGGTGGCAACGCC
AATCAGCAACGACTGTTTGCCCGCCAGTTGTTGTGCCACGCGGTTGGGAATGTAATTCAGCTCCGCCATC
GCCGCTTCCACTTTTTCCCGCGTTTTCGCAGAAACGTGGCTGGCCTGGTTCACCACGCGGGAAACGGTCT
GATAAGAGACACCGGCATACTCTGCGACATCGTATAACGTTACTGGTTTCACATTCACCACCCTGAATTG
ACTCTCTTCCGGGCGCTATCATGCCATACCGCGAAAGGTTTTGCGCCATTCGATGGTGTCCGGGATCTCG
ACGCTCTCCCTTATGCGACTCCTGCATTAGGAAGCAGCCCAGTAGTAGGTTGAGGCCGTTGAGCACCGCC
GCCGCAAGGAATGGTGCATGCAAGGAGATGGCGCCCAACAGTCCCCCGGCCACGGGGCCTGCCACCATAC
CCACGCCGAAACAAGCGCTCATGAGCCCGAAGTGGCGAGCCCGATCTTCCCCATCGGTGATGTCGGCGAT
ATAGGCGCCAGCAACCGCACCTGTGGCGCCGGTGATGCCGGCCACGATGCGTCCGGCGTAGAGGATCGAG
ATCTCGATCCCGCGAAATTAATACGACTCACTATAGGGGAATTGTGAGCGGATAACAATTCCCCTCTAGA
AATAATTTTGTTTAACTTTAAGAAGGAGATATACCATGGGCAGCAGCCATCATCATCATCATCACAGCAG
CGGC
Features (pLannotate 1.2.2; 21 found; start..end, strand, type, name):
      1..18      +  CDS            thrombin site: thrombin recognition and cleavage site
     22..1614    +  CDS            PKM: KPYM_HUMAN - Also known as OIP3, PK2, PK3, PKM2. Experimental evidence at protein level: Swiss-Prot protein existence level 1. Glycolytic enzyme that catalyzes the transfer of a phosphoryl group from phosphoenolpyruvate (PEP) to ADP, generating ATP (PubMed:15996096, PubMed:1854723). The ratio between the highly active tetrameric form and nearly inactive dimeric form determines whether glucose carbons are channeled to biosynthetic processes or used for glycolytic ATP production (PubMed:15996096, PubMed:1854723). The transition between the 2 forms contributes to the control of glycolysis and is
   1664..1681    +  CDS            9xHis (fragment): 9xHis affinity tag
   1691..1740    +  CDS            SET1 (fragment): solubility-enhancement tag derived from T7 phage gene 10B
   1748..1795    +  terminator     T7 terminator: transcription terminator for bacteriophage T7 RNA polymerase
   1832..2260    +  rep_origin     f1 ori (sequence partly withheld): f1 bacteriophage origin of replication; arrow indicates direction of (+) strand synthesis
   2313..2370    +  promoter       AmpR promoter (fragment): bla
   2379..3194    -  CDS            KanR: aminoglycoside phosphotransferase; aph(3')-Ia; confers resistance to kanamycin in bacteria or G418 (Geneticin®) in eukaryotes
   3316..3904    +  rep_origin     ori: high-copy-number ColE1/pMB1/pBR322/pUC origin of replication
   4090..4229    -  misc_feature   bom: basis of mobility region from pBR322
   4331..4522    -  CDS            rop: Rop protein, which maintains plasmids at low copy number; rop
   4539..4919    +  CDS            YPB1_ECOLX: Protein predicted: Swiss-Prot protein existence level 4. From Escherichia coli.
   4991..5282    -  CDS            TcR (fragment): tetracycline efflux protein; tet; confers resistance to tetracycline
   5297..5318    -  protein_bind   CAP binding site: CAP binding activates transcription in the presence of cAMP. E. coli catabolite activator protein
   5331..6413    -  CDS            lacI: lac repressor; lacI; The lac repressor binds to the lac operator to inhibit transcription in E. coli. This inhibition can be relieved by adding lactose or isopropyl-β-D-thiogalactopyranoside (IPTG).
   6414..6491    -  promoter       lacI promoter: lacI
   6499..6778    -  CDS            TcR (fragment): tetracycline efflux protein; tet; confers resistance to tetracycline
   6800..6818    +  promoter       T7 promoter: promoter for bacteriophage T7 RNA polymerase
   6819..6843    +  protein_bind   lac operator: The lac repressor binds to the lac operator to inhibit transcription in E. coli. This inhibition can be relieved by adding lactose or isopropyl-β-D-thiogalactopyranoside (IPTG). lac repressor encoded by lacI
   6858..6880    +  RBS            RBS: efficient ribosome binding site from bacteriophage T7 gene 10 (Olins and Rangwala, 1989)
   6899..6915    +  CDS            capTEV™ (fragment): composite tag for in vivo biotinylation, TEV protease cleavage, and 6xHis tagging
