[The description below was written by a language model from this plasmid's Addgene catalogue record and pLannotate feature annotations shown in this document.]
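Description:
pET28a-PKM2-WT is a bacterial expression plasmid built on the pET28a backbone for producing wild-type human pyruvate kinase M2 (PKM2, from the PKM gene) as a His-tagged recombinant protein in E. coli. The roughly 1.6 kb coding sequence was inserted between the NdeI and BamHI sites, which places it in frame with the vector-encoded N-terminal 6xHis tag. In the circular sequence map, the tag (picked up by the annotation software as a fragment of a composite His-containing tag) sits just upstream of a thrombin cleavage site that immediately precedes the PKM open reading frame, so the tag can in principle be removed after affinity purification. A second short His-coding stretch lies downstream of the insert; this is the optional C-terminal tag of the backbone, and the record lists only an N-terminal tag for this construct.

Expression is driven by the T7 promoter with an adjacent lac operator and the T7 gene 10 ribosome binding site, and ends at the T7 terminator. The plasmid also carries lacI under its own promoter, so transcription is repressed until relieved by IPTG in a host that supplies T7 RNA polymerase. Propagation relies on a pBR322-type origin accompanied by the bom and rop elements, the latter restraining copy number. Selection is by kanamycin through the aph(3')-Ia gene. An f1 origin is also present, and the short tetracycline-resistance fragments annotated are non-functional backbone remnants. The associated study concerns PKM2 exon-10 mutations, allostery and nuclear translocation, where this construct presumably serves as the wild-type reference protein.
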