Addgene plasmid #122690: pET28a-PKM2-WT
Purpose: Express His-tagged PKM2 (wild type) protein in bacteria.
Depositing lab: Wen-Ching Wang. Depositing organization: National Tsing Hua University. Publication: Mutations in the PKM2 exon-10 region are associated with reduced allostery and increased nuclear translocation. Chen TJ, Wang HJ, Liu JS, Cheng HH, Hsu SC, Wu MC, Lu CH, Wu YF, Wu JW, Liu YY, Kung HJ, Wang WC. Commun Biol. 2019 Mar 15;2:105. doi: 10.1038/s42003-019-0343-4. eCollection 2019. PubMed 30911680.
Backbone
  Vector backbone: pET28a
  Backbone size w/o insert (bp): 5400
  Total vector size (bp): 7000
  Vector type: Bacterial Expression
Growth in bacteria
  Bacterial resistance: Kanamycin, 50 μg/mL
  Growth temperature: 37°C
  Growth strain: DH5alpha
  Copy number: Unknown
Gene/Insert
  Gene/Insert name: Pyruvate kinase M2 isoform (alt name: PKM2)
  Species: H. sapiens (human)
  Insert size (bp): 1596
  Entrez Gene: PKM (a.k.a. CTHBP, HEL-S-30, OIP3, PK3, PKM2, TCB, THBP1, p58)
  Tag / fusion protein: 6His-tag (N terminal on backbone)
  Cloning method: Restriction Enzyme; 5′ cloning site NdeI (not destroyed); 3′ cloning site BamHI (not destroyed)
  Sequencing primers: 5′ T7; 3′ T7 terminator
Terms and licenses: Academic/Nonprofit Terms; Industry Terms: Not Available to Industry
How to cite: pET28a-PKM2-WT was a gift from Wen-Ching Wang (Addgene plasmid # 122690 ; http://n2t.net/addgene:122690 ; RRID:Addgene_122690)
