>Addgene plasmid #122690 | pET28a-PKM2-WT | depositor partial sequence | sequence record 234176 | PKM2 coding region
ATGTCGAAGCCCCATAGTGAAGCCGGGACTGCCTTCATTCAGACCCAGCAGCTGCACGCAGCCATGGCTG
ACACATTCCTGGAGCACATGTGCCGCCTGGACATTGATTCACCACCCATCACAGCCCGGAACACTGGCAT
CATCTGTACCATTGGCCCAGCTTCCCGATCAGTGGAGACGTTGAAGGAGATGATTAAGTCTGGAATGAAT
GTGGCTCGTCTGAACTTCTCTCATGGAACTCATGAGTACCATGCGGAGACCATCAAGAATGTGCGCACAG
CCACGGAAAGCTTTGCTTCTGACCCCATCCTCTACCGGCCCGTTGCTGTGGCTCTAGACACTAAAGGACC
TGAGATCCGAACTGGGCTCATCAAGGGCAGCGGCACTGCAGAGGTGGAGCTGAAGAAGGGAGCCACTCTC
AAAATCACGCTGGATAACGCCTACATGGAAAAGTGTGACGAGAACATCCTGTGGCTGGACTACAAGAACA
TCTGCAAGGTGGTGGAAGTGGGCAGCAAGATCTACGTGGATGATGGGCTTATTTCTCTCCAGGTGAAGCA
GAAAGGTGCCGACTTCCTGGTGACGGAGGTGGAAAATGGTGGCTCCTTGGGCAGCAAGAAGGGTGTGAAC
CTTCCTGGGGCTGCTGTGGACTTGCCTGCTGTGTCGGAGAAGGACATCCAGGATCTGAAGTTTGGGGTCG
AGCAGGATGTTGATATGGTGTTTGCGTCATTCATCCGCAAGGCATCTGATGTCCATGAAGTTAGGAAGGT
CCTGGGAGAGAAGGGAAAGAACATCAAGATTATCAGCAAAATCGAGAATCATGAGGGGGTTCGGAGGTTT
GATGAAATCCTGGAGGCCAGTGATGGGATCATGGTGGCTCGTGGTGATCTAGGCATTGAGATTCCTGCAG
AGAAGGTCTTCCTTGCTCAGAAGATGATGATTGGACGGTGCAACCGAGCTGGGAAGCCTGTCATCTGTGC
TACTCAGATGCTGGAGAGCATGATCAAGAAGCCCCGCCCCACTCGGGCTGAAGGCAGTGATGTGGCCAAT
GCAGTCCTGGATGGAGCCGACTGCATCATGCTGTCTGGAGAAACAGCCAAAGGGGACTATCCTCTGGAGG
CTGTGCGCATGCAGCACCTGATTGCCCGTGAGGCAGAGGCTGCCATCTACCACTTGCAATTATTTGAGGA
ACTCCGCCGCCTGGCGCCCATTACCAGCGACCCCACAGAAGCCACCGCCGTGGGTGCCGTGGAGGCCTCC
TTCAAGTGCTGCAGTGGGGCCATAATCGTCCTCACCAAGTCTGGCAGGTCTGCTCACCAGGTGGCCAGAT
ACCGCCCACGTGCCCCCATCATTGCTGTGACCCGGAATCCCCAGACAGCTCGTCAGGCCCACCTGTACCG
TGGCATCTTCCCTGTGCTGTGCAAGGACCCAGTCCAGGAGGCCTGGGCTGAGGACGTGGACCTCCGGGTG
AACTTTGCCATGAATGTTGGCAAGGCCCGAGGCTTCTTCAAGAAGGGAGATGTGGTCATTGTGCTGACCG
GATGGCGCCCTGGCTCCGGCTTCACCAACACCATGCGTGTTGTTCCTGTGCCGTGA
